Addgene plasmid #27819: pUT1435-HQ858737
Depositing lab: John Gray & Erich Grotewold. Depositing organization: University of Toledo. Publication: The Maize TFome--development of a transcription factor open reading frame collection for functional genomics. Burdo B, Gray J, Goetting-Minesky MP, Wittler B, Hunt M, Li T, Velliquette D, Thomas J, Gentzel I, dos Santos Brito M, Mejia-Guerra MK, Connolly LN, Qaisi D, Li W, Casas MI, Doseff AI, Grotewold E. Plant J. 2014 Oct;80(2):356-66. doi: 10.1111/tpj.12623. Epub 2014 Aug 26. PubMed 25053252.
Backbone
  Vector backbone: pENTR/SD
  Backbone manufacturer: Invitrogen
  Backbone size w/o insert (bp): 2601
  Vector type: Entry vector
Growth in bacteria
  Bacterial resistance: Kanamycin, 50 μg/mL
  Growth temperature: 37°C
  Growth strain: DH5alpha
  Growth instructions: E. coli TOP10
  Copy number: Low Copy
Gene/Insert
  Gene/Insert name: MADS transcription factor from DV518441
  Species: Zea mays
  Insert size (bp): 768
  GenBank ID: HQ858737
  Cloning method: Restriction Enzyme
  Sequencing primers: 5′ M13 For; 3′ M13 Rev
Terms and licenses: Academic/Nonprofit Terms; Industry Terms: Not Available to Industry
Depositor comments: This CDS was amplified using PCR from a full length cDNA template from the Maize Full-length cDNA Project (www.maizecdna.org) and the PCR product included the stop codon. The PCR product was cloned into a Gateway pENTR/SD vector. Further information on this gene may be obtained at www.grassius.org using the GenBank number. (The second half of the plasmid name is the GenBank Number for the sequence of the insert)
How to cite: pUT1435-HQ858737 was a gift from John Gray & Erich Grotewold (Addgene plasmid # 27819 ; http://n2t.net/addgene:27819 ; RRID:Addgene_27819)
