[The description below was written by a language model from this plasmid's Addgene catalogue record and pLannotate feature annotations shown in this document.]
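Description:
pUT1435-HQ858737 is a Gateway entry clone built on the Invitrogen pENTR/SD backbone (2,601 bp without insert; the full depositor sequence is 3,369 nt) and belongs to a maize transcription factor open reading frame collection assembled for functional genomics. It is maintained in E. coli under kanamycin selection, conferred by an aph(3')-Ia aminoglycoside phosphotransferase gene. It replicates from a ColE1/pUC-type origin. The catalogue entry lists the plasmid as low copy, whereas the feature annotation describes this origin class as high copy, and the record does not resolve the difference. rrnB T1 and T2 terminators lie upstream of the cloning region, where they limit read-through transcription from the backbone. The short lacI and lacZα fragments in the annotation appear to be backbone remnants rather than functional genes.

The payload is a 768 bp coding sequence for a Zea mays MADS-box transcription factor, amplified by PCR from a full-length cDNA clone and inserted with its native stop codon retained. The automated annotation labels part of the insert as a fragment of rice MADS31, which reflects homology to the nearest database match rather than the true species of origin. The ORF is flanked by attL1 and attL2 sites, so an LR Clonase reaction can transfer it directionally into any attR-containing destination vector. A bacteriophage T7 gene 10 ribosome binding site just upstream of the start codon, characteristic of the SD version of the backbone, supports translation in bacterial expression destinations. Because the stop codon is present, the clone suits native or N-terminally tagged expression, not C-terminal fusions. A T7 promoter sits outside attL2 in reverse orientation, and M13 forward and reverse primer sites are used for sequence verification. No promoter for plant expression is present, so this must come from the destination vector.
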