Features (pLannotate 1.2.2; 11 found; start..end, strand, type, name):
      1..100     +  protein_bind   attL1: mutant version of attL; recombination site for the Gateway® LR reaction LR Clonase™
    112..132     +  RBS            RBS: efficient ribosome binding site from bacteriophage T7 gene 10 (Olins and Rangwala, 1989)
    142..603     +  CDS            MADS31 (fragment): MAD31_ORYSJ - Experimental evidence at transcript level: Swiss-Prot protein existence level 2. Probable transcription factor. From Oryza sativa subsp. japonica (Rice).
    926..1025    -  protein_bind   attL2: mutant version of attL; recombination site for the Gateway® LR reaction LR Clonase™
   1043..1061    -  promoter       T7 promoter: promoter for bacteriophage T7 RNA polymerase
   1195..2004    +  CDS            KanR: aminoglycoside phosphotransferase; aph(3')-Ia; confers resistance to kanamycin in bacteria or G418 (Geneticin®) in eukaryotes
   2151..2739    +  rep_origin     ori: high-copy-number ColE1/pMB1/pBR322/pUC origin of replication
   2922..3014    +  CDS            lacI (fragment): lac repressor; lacI; The lac repressor binds to the lac operator to inhibit transcription in E. coli. This inhibition can be relieved by adding lactose or isopropyl-β-D-thiogalactopyranoside (IPTG).
   3069..3096    -  terminator     rrnB T2 terminator: transcription terminator T2 from the E. coli rrnB gene
   3228..3271    +  terminator     rrnB T1 terminator: Escherichia coli rrnB; transcription terminator T1 from the E. coli rrnB gene
   3318..3354    -  CDS            lacZα (fragment): LacZα fragment of β-galactosidase; lacZ fragment
>Addgene plasmid #27819 | pUT1435-HQ858737 | depositor full sequence | sequence record 13094 | Author sequence
CAAATAATGATTTTATTTTGACTGATAGTGACCTGTTCGTTGCAACAAATTGATGAGCAATGCTTTTTTA
TAATGCCAACTTTGTACAAAAAAGCAGGCTCCGCGGCCGCCTTGTTTAACTTTAAGAAGGAGCCCTTCAC
CATGGGGCGTGGAAAAGTAGAGCTGAAGAAGATTGAGAATCCAACAAACCGCCAAGTTACCTTCTCCAAG
AGGCGGATGGGGTTGTTCAAGAAGGCAAATGAGCTAGCCATTCTTTGTGATGCGCAAATCGGAGTCATCA
TATTCTCTGGCAGTGGCAGGATGTACGAGTACTCCAGCCCTCCATGGAGAATAGCAAGCGTCTTTGACAG
GTACCTGAAAGCCCCTAGCACCCGTTTCGAGGAGATGGACATCCAGCAGAAAATCGTCCAGGAGATGACT
AGGATGAAGGATGAGAGGAACAGACTGAGGATGATCATGGCGCAGTACATGGCGGAGGACCTGGCATCGT
TCTCCGCGCAGGATCTGAGCAACCTTGAGCAGCAAATCGAGTTCTCGCTGTACAAAGTTCGCCTCAGGAA
GCAAGAGCTACTCGACCAGCAGCTGCTCGAGATCCACCAAAGGGAGATGCATATGCCAGCAGAGCAGGGC
GGCTACCTGTGCCTCATGAACCCGGCTGCGGCTATTGCTAGCGGGCAGCACCAGCAGGCTGGCGAGATGG
TGGGAATTAACCCGAGGCCGTTCCCGTGGTGGGACGTGGGAGCCAGTGGCAGTGGCAGTGGCAGCCAGAG
CCAGCAGCAGCTGCTGCACGGCCGGGACGCCGCGGAGTCGTCGATGACGGCGCTCGGGCTGTCGCCGCAG
CTGCATGGGTACAGGCTCCAGCCGCGGCAGCCCAACCTGCAGCAGGACGCCGACATCCATGGCTGGCTGA
AGGGTGGGCGCGCCGACCCAGCTTTCTTGTACAAAGTTGGCATTATAAGAAAGCATTGCTTATCAATTTG
TTGCAACGAACAGGTCACTATCAGTCAAAATAAAATCATTATTTGCCATCCAGCTGATATCCCCTATAGT
GAGTCGTATTACATGGTCATAGCTGTTTCCTGGCAGCTCTGGCCCGTGTCTCAAAATCTCTGATGTTACA
TTGCACAAGATAAAAATATATCATCATGAACAATAAAACTGTCTGCTTACATAAACAGTAATACAAGGGG
TGTTATGAGCCATATTCAACGGGAAACGTCGAGGCCGCGATTAAATTCCAACATGGATGCTGATTTATAT
GGGTATAAATGGGCTCGCGATAATGTCGGGCAATCAGGTGCGACAATCTATCGCTTGTATGGGAAGCCCG
ATGCGCCAGAGTTGTTTCTGAAACATGGCAAAGGTAGCGTTGCCAATGATGTTACAGATGAGATGGTCAG
ACTAAACTGGCTGACGGAATTTATGCCTCTTCCGACCATCAAGCATTTTATCCGTACTCCTGATGATGCA
TGGTTACTCACCACTGCGATCCCCGGAAAAACAGCATTCCAGGTATTAGAAGAATATCCTGATTCAGGTG
AAAATATTGTTGATGCGCTGGCAGTGTTCCTGCGCCGGTTGCATTCGATTCCTGTTTGTAATTGTCCTTT
TAACAGCGATCGCGTATTTCGTCTCGCTCAGGCGCAATCACGAATGAATAACGGTTTGGTTGATGCGAGT
GATTTTGATGACGAGCGTAATGGCTGGCCTGTTGAACAAGTCTGGAAAGAAATGCATAAACTTTTGCCAT
TCTCACCGGATTCAGTCGTCACTCATGGTGATTTCTCACTTGATAACCTTATTTTTGACGAGGGGAAATT
AATAGGTTGTATTGATGTTGGACGAGTCGGAATCGCAGACCGATACCAGGATCTTGCCATCCTATGGAAC
TGCCTCGGTGAGTTTTCTCCTTCATTACAGAAACGGCTTTTTCAAAAATATGGTATTGATAATCCTGATA
TGAATAAATTGCAGTTTCATTTGATGCTCGATGAGTTTTTCTAATCAGAATTGGTTAATTGGTTGTAACA
CTGGCAGAGCATTACGCTGACTTGACGGGACGGCGCAAGCTCATGACCAAAATCCCTTAACGTGAGTTAC
GCGTCGTTCCACTGAGCGTCAGACCCCGTAGAAAAGATCAAAGGATCTTCTTGAGATCCTTTTTTTCTGC
GCGTAATCTGCTGCTTGCAAACAAAAAAACCACCGCTACCAGCGGTGGTTTGTTTGCCGGATCAAGAGCT
ACCAACTCTTTTTCCGAAGGTAACTGGCTTCAGCAGAGCGCAGATACCAAATACTGTCCTTCTAGTGTAG
CCGTAGTTAGGCCACCACTTCAAGAACTCTGTAGCACCGCCTACATACCTCGCTCTGCTAATCCTGTTAC
CAGTGGCTGCTGCCAGTGGCGATAAGTCGTGTCTTACCGGGTTGGACTCAAGACGATAGTTACCGGATAA
GGCGCAGCGGTCGGGCTGAACGGGGGGTTCGTGCACACAGCCCAGCTTGGAGCGAACGACCTACACCGAA
CTGAGATACCTACAGCGTGAGCATTGAGAAAGCGCCACGCTTCCCGAAGGGAGAAAGGCGGACAGGTATC
CGGTAAGCGGCAGGGTCGGAACAGGAGAGCGCACGAGGGAGCTTCCAGGGGGAAACGCCTGGTATCTTTA
TAGTCCTGTCGGGTTTCGCCACCTCTGACTTGAGCGTCGATTTTTGTGATGCTCGTCAGGGGGGCGGAGC
CTATGGAAAAACGCCAGCAACGCGGCCTTTTTACGGTTCCTGGCCTTTTGCTGGCCTTTTGCTCACATGT
TCTTTCCTGCGTTATCCCCTGATTCTGTGGATAACCGTATTACCGCCTTTGAGTGAGCTGATACCGCTCG
CCGCAGCCGAACGACCGAGCGCAGCGAGTCAGTGAGCGAGGAAGCGGAAGAGCGCCCAATACGCAAACCG
CCTCTCCCCGCGCGTTGGCCGATTCATTAATGCAGCTGGCACGACAGGTTTCCCGACTGGAAAGCGGGCA
GTGAGCGCAACGCAATTAATACGCGTACCGCTAGCCAGGAAGAGTTTGTAGAAACGCAAAAAGGCCATCC
GTCAGGATGGCCTTCTGCTTAGTTTGATGCCTGGCAGTTTATGGCGGGCGTCCTGCCCGCCACCCTCCGG
GCCGTTGCTTCACAACGTTCAAATCCGCTCCCGGCGGATTTGTCCTACTCAGGAGAGCGTTCACCGACAA
ACAACAGATAAAACGAAAGGCCCAGTCTTCCGACTGAGCCTTTCGTTTTATTTGATGCCTGGCAGTTCCC
TACTCTCGCGTTAACGCTAGCATGGATGTTTTCCCAGTCACGACGTTGTAAAACGACGGCCAGTCTTAAG
CTCGGGCCC
