>Addgene plasmid #27819 | pUT1435-HQ858737 | addgene partial sequence | sequence record 34109 | 27819 with M13pUC-fwd
GATTTTATTTTGACTGATAGTGACCTGTTCGTTGCAACAAATTGATGAGCAATGCTTTTTTATAATGCCA
ACTTTGTACAAAAAAGCAGGCTCCGCGGCCGCCTTGTTTAACTTTAAGAAGGAGCCCTTCACCATGGGGC
GTGGAAAAGTAGAGCTGAAGAAGATTGAGAATCCAACAAACCGCCAAGTTACCTTCTCCAAGAGGCGGAT
GGGGTTGTTCAAGAAGGCAAATGAGCTAGCCATTCTTTGTGATGCGCAAATCGGAGTCATCATATTCTCT
GGCAGTGGCAGGATGTACGAGTACTCCAGCCCTCCATGGAGAATAGCAAGCGTCTTTGACAGGTACCTGA
AAGCCCCTAGCACCCGTTTCGAGGAGATGGACATCCAGCAGAAAATCGTCCAGGAGATGACTAGGATGAA
GGATGAGAGGAACAGACTGAGGATGATCATGGCGCAGTACATGGCGGAGGACCTGGCATCGTTCTCCGCG
CAGGATCTGAGCAACCTTGAGCAGCAAATCGAGTTCTCGCTGTACAAAGTTCGCCTCAGGAAGCAAGAGC
TACTCGACCAGCAGCTGCTCGAGATCCACCAAAGGGAGATGCATATGCCAGCAGAGCAGGGCGGCTACCT
GTGCCTCATGAACCCGGCTGCGGCTATTGCTAGCGGGCAGCACCAGCAGGCTGGCGAGATGGTGGGAATT
AACCCGAGGCCGTTCCCGTGGTGGGACGT
